Addgene plasmid #60984: pMTB-Multibow-fR
Purpose: Part of Multibow set of constructs--each FP gene is initially not expressed and then adopts a permanent ON or OFF status upon Cre-mediated recombination. Encodes cytoplasmic mKate2.
Depositing lab: Sean Megason. Depositing organization: Harvard Medical School. Publication: Multibow: digital spectral barcodes for cell tracing. Xiong F, Obholzer ND, Noche RR, Megason SG. PLoS One. 2015 May 26;10(5):e0127822. doi: 10.1371/journal.pone.0127822. eCollection 2015. PONE-D-14-56414 PubMed 26010570.
Backbone
  Vector backbone: pMTB
  Vector type: Zebrafish
Growth in bacteria
  Bacterial resistance: Ampicillin, 100 μg/mL
  Growth temperature: 37°C
  Growth strain: Stbl3
  Copy number: Low Copy
Gene/Insert
  Gene/Insert name: mKate2
  Species: Synthetic
  Promoter: Bactin2
  Cloning method: Gibson Cloning
  Sequencing primers: 5′ SP6; 3′ CAGCAGGACCATTTATCATGCTGCTGC
Terms and licenses: Academic/Nonprofit Terms; Industry Terms: Not Available to Industry
Depositor comments: Multibow constructs contain repetitive loxP sites that make these constructs prone to recombination. The constructs display a few issues with bacterial stability and sequencing that need to be considered when amplifying, storing and using them. First, in our hands Multibow constructs have displayed instability in E.coli cultures and had low yield in Maxi/Midi-preps. Mini-prep is recommended to harvest Multibow constructs. For transformation, we have had success with 5-alpha F'Iq cells (NEB). Second, the sequencing of Multibow constructs may run into problems of low quality/inaccurate reads. A problematic trace file does not necessarily mean the construct is wrong or the sample has mixed sequences. Third, before using the constructs harvested from mini-prep for injections, we recommend a further purification step using DNA purification kits such as MinElute PCR purification kit (Qiagen). All Multibow constructs share a backbone of pMTB vector (AMP resistance) containing the tol2 sites for transgenic insertion and the loxP recombination sites. To validate the variable region, we recommend sequencing with this specific primer: 5'-CAGCAGGACCATTTATCATGCTGCTGC-3', which recognizes the end of the variable region. The Sp6 primer may not provide enough reading length to reach the variable region.
How to cite: pMTB-Multibow-fR was a gift from Sean Megason (Addgene plasmid # 60984 ; http://n2t.net/addgene:60984 ; RRID:Addgene_60984)
