[The description below was written by a language model from this plasmid's Addgene catalogue record and pLannotate feature annotations shown in this document.]
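Description:
pMTB-Multibow-fR is a zebrafish transgenesis plasmid from the Multibow set, built by Gibson cloning on the pMTB backbone. According to the depositor, this backbone carries Tol2 sites for transposon-mediated genomic insertion; these are not picked out in the automated feature table. The table does show pBluescript-type bacterial elements: a ColE1/pUC-family origin, an f1 origin, lac promoter/operator and lacZα remnants, a T3 promoter, and an ampicillin resistance gene for selection in E. coli. Although the origin is annotated as high-copy, the catalogue lists the plasmid as low copy, and the depositor notes that the repeated lox sites make these constructs prone to recombination, unstable in culture and difficult to sequence.

The payload is driven by the Bactin2 (β-actin) promoter, detected in the annotation only as a short actin-promoter match, followed by an SP6 promoter. Downstream sit three mutually incompatible Cre target sites in tandem (loxN, lox2272, loxP). These are followed by a first cassette annotated only as fragmentary matches to red/orange fluorescent proteins and ending in an SV40 poly(A) signal; the record does not state its identity or function. Next come a second lox2272 site, the cytoplasmic mKate2 red fluorescent protein coding sequence with its own SV40 poly(A), and a second loxP site. No second loxN site is annotated.

This layout is consistent with competing Cre outcomes: recombination between the lox2272 pair would remove the upstream cassette and bring mKate2 next to the promoter, while recombination between the loxP pair would delete mKate2. That fits the stated design, in which the fluorescent protein is initially silent and adopts a permanent ON or OFF state after Cre. Combined with other Multibow colour constructs, it generates digital spectral barcodes for cell tracing.
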