Features (pLannotate 1.2.2; 27 found; start..end, strand, type, name):
    353..941     +  rep_origin     ori: high-copy-number ColE1/pMB1/pBR322/pUC origin of replication
   1124..1216    +  CDS            lacI (fragment): lac repressor; lacI; The lac repressor binds to the lac operator to inhibit transcription in E. coli. This inhibition can be relieved by adding lactose or isopropyl-β-D-thiogalactopyranoside (IPTG).
   1229..1250    +  protein_bind   CAP binding site: CAP binding activates transcription in the presence of cAMP. E. coli catabolite activator protein
   1265..1295    +  promoter       lac promoter: promoter for the E. coli lac operon
   1303..1319    +  protein_bind   lac operator: The lac repressor binds to the lac operator to inhibit transcription in E. coli. This inhibition can be relieved by adding lactose or isopropyl-β-D-thiogalactopyranoside (IPTG). lac repressor encoded by lacI
   1364..1382    +  promoter       T3 promoter: promoter for bacteriophage T3 RNA polymerase
   1395..1416    +  misc_feature   MCS (fragment): pBluescript multiple cloning site
   2830..2854    +  promoter       chicken β-actin promoter (fragment): contains a 21-bp deletion relative to the standard chicken β-actin promoter
   4373..4391    +  promoter       SP6 promoter: promoter for bacteriophage SP6 RNA polymerase
   4446..4479    +  protein_bind   loxN: Cre-mediated recombination occurs in the 8-bp core sequence (GTATACCT). loxN sites are compatible with each other, but incompatible with loxP or lox2272 sites. Cre recombinase
   4487..4520    +  protein_bind   lox2272: Cre-mediated recombination occurs in the 8-bp core sequence (GGATACTT). lox2272 sites are compatible with each other, but incompatible with loxP or loxN sites (Lee and Saito, 1988). Cre recombinase
   4530..4563    +  protein_bind   loxP: Cre-mediated recombination occurs in the 8-bp core sequence (GCATACAT). Cre recombinase
   4583..4877    +  CDS            Kusabira-Orange (fragment): Kusabira-Orange fluorescent protein (Karasawa et al., 2004)
   4878..5152    +  CDS            Slow-FT (fragment): blue-to-red fluorescent timer derivative of mCherry (Subach et al., 2009) mammalian codon-optimized
   5174..5257    +  CDS            large T antigen (fragment): large T antigen from SV40 (simian virus 40)
   5280..5401    +  polyA_signal   SV40 poly(A) signal: SV40 polyadenylation signal
   5425..5455    +  CDS            dTomato (fragment): dimeric variant of DsRed fluorescent protein (Shaner et al., 2004) mammalian codon-optimized
   5484..5517    +  protein_bind   lox2272: Cre-mediated recombination occurs in the 8-bp core sequence (GGATACTT). lox2272 sites are compatible with each other, but incompatible with loxP or loxN sites (Lee and Saito, 1988). Cre recombinase
   5570..6265    +  CDS            mKate2: mKate2 is a basic (constitutively fluorescent) red fluorescent protein published in 2009, derived from Entacmaea quadricolor. It is reported to be a rapidly-maturing monomer with moderate acid sensitivity.
   6281..6343    +  CDS            VC155 (fragment): C-terminal fragment of mVenus for use in bimolecular fluorescence complementation (BiFC) (Kodama and Hu, 2010)
   6363..6446    +  CDS            large T antigen (fragment): large T antigen from SV40 (simian virus 40)
   6469..6590    +  polyA_signal   SV40 poly(A) signal: SV40 polyadenylation signal
   6605..6638    +  protein_bind   loxP: Cre-mediated recombination occurs in the 8-bp core sequence (GCATACAT). Cre recombinase
   6894..7049    +  CDS            lacZα (fragment): LacZα fragment of β-galactosidase; lacZ fragment
   7054..7482    +  rep_origin     f1 ori (sequence partly withheld): f1 bacteriophage origin of replication; arrow indicates direction of (+) strand synthesis
   7535..7639    +  promoter       AmpR promoter: bla
   7640..182     +  CDS            AmpR (across the origin): β-lactamase; bla; confers resistance to ampicillin, carbenicillin, and related antibiotics
>Addgene plasmid #60984 | pMTB-Multibow-fR | depositor full sequence | sequence record 98502 | Full Sequence
GGTTTATTGCTGATAAATCTGGAGCCGGTGAGCGTGGGTCTCGCGGTATCATTGCAGCACTGGGGCCAGA
TGGTAAGCCCTCCCGTATCGTAGTTATCTACACGACGGGGAGTCAGGCAACTATGGATGAACGAAATAGA
CAGATCGCTGAGATAGGTGCCTCACTGATTAAGCATTGGTAACTGTCAGACCAAGTTTACTCATATATAC
TTTAGATTGATTTAAAACTTCATTTTTAATTTAAAAGGATCTAGGTGAAGATCCTTTTTGATAATCTCAT
GACCAAAATCCCTTAACGTGAGTTTTCGTTCCACTGAGCGTCAGACCCCGTAGAAAAGATCAAAGGATCT
TCTTGAGATCCTTTTTTTCTGCGCGTAATCTGCTGCTTGCAAACAAAAAAACCACCGCTACCAGCGGTGG
TTTGTTTGCCGGATCAAGAGCTACCAACTCTTTTTCCGAAGGTAACTGGCTTCAGCAGAGCGCAGATACC
AAATACTGTCCTTCTAGTGTAGCCGTAGTTAGGCCACCACTTCAAGAACTCTGTAGCACCGCCTACATAC
CTCGCTCTGCTAATCCTGTTACCAGTGGCTGCTGCCAGTGGCGATAAGTCGTGTCTTACCGGGTTGGACT
CAAGACGATAGTTACCGGATAAGGCGCAGCGGTCGGGCTGAACGGGGGGTTCGTGCACACAGCCCAGCTT
GGAGCGAACGACCTACACCGAACTGAGATACCTACAGCGTGAGCTATGAGAAAGCGCCACGCTTCCCGAA
GGGAGAAAGGCGGACAGGTATCCGGTAAGCGGCAGGGTCGGAACAGGAGAGCGCACGAGGGAGCTTCCAG
GGGGAAACGCCTGGTATCTTTATAGTCCTGTCGGGTTTCGCCACCTCTGACTTGAGCGTCGATTTTTGTG
ATGCTCGTCAGGGGGGCGGAGCCTATGGAAAAACGCCAGCAACGCGGCCTTTTTACGGTTCCTGGCCTTT
TGCTGGCCTTTTGCTCACATGTTCTTTCCTGCGTTATCCCCTGATTCTGTGGATAACCGTATTACCGCCT
TTGAGTGAGCTGATACCGCTCGCCGCAGCCGAACGACCGAGCGCAGCGAGTCAGTGAGCGAGGAAGCGGA
AGAGCGCCCAATACGCAAACCGCCTCTCCCCGCGCGTTGGCCGATTCATTAATGCAGCTGGCACGACAGG
TTTCCCGACTGGAAAGCGGGCAGTGAGCGCAACGCAATTAATGTGAGTTAGCTCACTCATTAGGCACCCC
AGGCTTTACACTTTATGCTTCCGGCTCGTATGTTGTGTGGAATTGTGAGCGGATAACAATTTCACACAGG
AAACAGCTATGACCATGATTACGCCAAGCGCGCAATTAACCCTCACTAAAGGGAACAAAAGCTGGAGCTC
CACCGCGGTGGCGGCCTAGTGGATCTGCTGGGCTTGCTGAAGGTAGGGGGTCAAGAACCAGAGGTGTAAA
GTACTTGAGTAATTTTACTTGATTACTGTACTTAAGTATTATTTTTGGGGATTTTTACTTTACTTGAGTA
CAATTAAAAATCAATACTTTTACTTTTACTTAATTACATTTTTTTAGAAAAAAAAGTACTTTTTACTCCT
TACAATTTTATTTACAGTCAAAAAGTACTTATTTTTTGGAGATCACTTGGGCCCGGCTCGAGGGCCTAGT
CATTACCTATACTCAACGTTTACTCTGAGAAACTTCCATATTTTAGAGGTAAAATGCTCAGAATTGTAAA
AAGTCTTGTCAAAATACTTGGAATTTGCCAAAAACAAAATAAAAGTCACATCACCTCATTGTCCTTGGTA
TCAGCAAGCACTTTTAACACAATCAGCTGTTTTTGTTTATAACTCCCACTGAAGGCCATGTGCATTACTC
CCAAGTTACACAGTAAAAAGTCACATGTAGTTTATCATGATCACTGCTGCTCAAGCACAGCTTTATCTGT
TATTCAGTGTGGCAATATCTGAAATGTGTGCAAAATATTATTTATTGTAGCTGATCACCAACACTTTCAG
TGTTTTTTTTTTCTACTTTTAATGAGAATTATGTTCTTAGGATTTATCCTTATAAACCTCTTTAAAAAGA
AATGTTATGTCTGCATAGACACGACATGAAATTATGAACAGAAAATTTAACTATTTAAGATCAAGACTTG
ACATATAACATTTCTAATGAACATTAAACCTGAGGTAGGCCCACTTGCAAAAATGTAACTGCTATCACTC
ACTTTATACATCATTGTGTAACTTGTACACACAAAAATAGTGAAGCAATGTGGCATGGAATGCAGGTCCC
ATTCATTCAAAGTTATTAAAGCACTTTCTTAAAGTGCATTACTACTGAGCTAAGACCAGCTAGTTGCTCA
TACAACATACTACAAGTAGTGTCATCCTAATTTGGATAAAAAAAATGTCCATTTTATACATGGAAAAGTA
CTCATTAGATCCCCCATTGTTTGTATTACGGTATTTCGTGAACACAAGAGGTAAATGACCTACAGAGCTG
CTGTTGTGTTAGATTGAAAACACAACACAGGATCATGGAGGCATCCATCATTATGACGCATTCTGCCACT
TGTAACTCTGCACAGACTTTTTGAAAAGTTTAATTGAGTCTTGGCGTTGTCGCAGAAAAATACGAAAAAT
TCTGTGTTAAAATTTGCAAATAAAAATTCCAGTTTTATAGGAAATCGCCATGGCCTTGTTCTTTAACCAG
TTAAGCTTCCCCTTCTTTCACTCTCAAGTTGCAAGAAGCAAGTGTAGCAATGTGCACGCGACAGCCGGGT
GTGTGACGCTGGACCAATCAGAGCACAGAGCTCCGAAAGTTTACCTTTTATGGCTAGAGCCGGGTATGTG
CCGTCATATAAAAGAGCGCGCCCAGCTTTTCAGCCTCACTTTGAGCTCCTCCACACGCAGCTAGTGCGGA
ATATCATCTGCTTGTAACCCATTCTCTTAAGTCGACAACCCCCCAAACCCAAGGTGAGTTGGTTTTACAG
TTTTTAAGCGTTTAATTATAGTTTCTATCTATTAATGTTAAGTAAAATGTGTAAATGGATAAATATGATT
TGATGAAGTCTTTAGACAGTTCATAACGGTCTCTTTGTAGTTATCTACTAGGTTTGATTTATAAGTGGTG
GTTCTTTTGATAATCTATGTTACATTTAATAAATATTGGCTGTATCTTAACTTTTTTGTAGCGTTAGTGG
ATGTGGCAGGTGAGAATGTCGGTAATTTAACGTGACCAGTCGTAGGCACGACATTGAACATTGAATAGGC
CGGTGTGAAATGGGTGTTAAGTCTTAATATAAAGTTGTGTTCTGGCTAATCTCTCTTTAACAGCCATAAA
TGTGATTTTTAACTACAGTTTTGAGGGTGCTGGTGAGCATGTTGCACACTTGATGGATAGCCGGCATGGG
AAGTTCTTTGTGCAGGCAGTGCTGCAGCAGGGTGTGACCTACTTTAGCTAGCCGGCTAACCAGCTCTCAT
CTGATGTAACGTAAACCCCATCAATCTAACATCGGCTCATTCGTGCTTTATAAGATCGAAGATCTTGTTA
TTAGTAACGGGTATTGGCATTTAGTTTTAACTTGGTTAATTTTCTTTTTGTTATGTGTTCTATTTAAATG
TAGCCTGCAGCCCCCTCTGTCTTTAATGAAGCTGAAGATTAACGTTAACGTTAGTGAAGTGTTGTATCCG
CTATGAAAGATTTGAATTTTAGAGGTGTGGTCCACTTTAATAACGGCTGCGGAGTTCTCTGGCTGCACTT
CAGCCGCTGTGACTGTCGAAGCAGAGCCCATCAGTTTTTCAGGATCTCGGTGATTTTTGAGGCTAGACTA
TGAACTGAACCGACTGAGAGTGACCGTCCAGAAATGCTTTAGTGTGAAGTCTCCGCTCACGAGGAGTCCG
TGGACTGACTGCAGATCTGTGACGCAGTAACACCCGGCGGCAGACACCCGTTGAAATGCGGTTGTGTAAT
TGATCGCAGGCGAGGGTGGAAGAGGATGTGAAACTTCATTTGTGTAAAATTTAGGGAGTGGTCCTGGTGT
GATGAATGTCGAAATCTGTTCCTTTTTACTGAGCCCTACGACTCTGGCTGAGTGCCACACCGCCGGCAGC
CGCAAAGCGGCTCAAACCATTGCCTTTTATGGTAATAATGAGAGAATGCAGAGGGACTTCCTTTGTCTGG
CATATCTGAGGCGCGCGCTGTCACTAGCGCCCACCAGCGGTCAGACTGTAGAATGCAGAGCAAAACAGGA
AGTTGACTCCAGATGGTCACATGCTTGCTGAAACGCCTCTCCCTGGCAGCAGTGCAATTCTAACAGTTTC
CCTTTCTTTTACAGTTCAGCCATCCTAGGCCTATTTAGGTGACACTATAGAAGAGTACAAGCTACTTGTT
CTTTTTGCAGGATCCGCCACCATGACTAGCTCGAGATAACTTCGTATAGTATACCTTATACGAAGTTATC
GAGCTCATAACTTCGTATAGGATACTTTATACGAAGTTATAACGTCGAGATAACTTCGTATAGCATACAT
TATACGAAGTTATACCGGCAGATCTCGCCACCATGGTGAGTGTGATTAAACCAGAGATGAAGATGAAGTA
CTTCATGGACGGCTCCGTCAATGGGCATGAGTTCACAGTTGAAGGTGAAGGCACAGGCAAACCTTACGAG
GGACATCAAGAGATGACACTACGCGTCACAATGGCCAAGGGCGGGCCAATGCCTTTCTCGTTTGACTTAG
TGTCACACACGTTCTGTTACGGCCACAGACCTTTTACTAAATATCCAGAAGAGATACCAGACTATTTCAA
ACAAGCATTTCCTGAAGGCCTGTCATGGGAAAGGTCGTTGCAGTTCGTGGGCTGGGAGGCCTCCTCCGAG
CGGATGTACCCCGAGGACGGCGCCCTGAAGGGCGAGATCAAGCAGAGGCTGAAGCTGAAGGACGGCGGCC
ACTACGACGCTGAGGTCAAGACCACCTACAAGGCCAAGAAGCCCGTGCAGCTGCCCGGCGCCTACAACGT
CAACATCAAGTTGGACATCACCTCCCACAACGAGGACTACACCATCGTGGAACAGTACGAACGCGCCGAG
GGCCGCCACTCCACCGGCGGCATGGACGAGCTGTACAAGTAAACACGTGCGGCCGCGACTCTAGATCATA
ATCAGCCATACCACATTTGTAGAGGTTTTACTTGCTTTAAAAAACCTCCCACACCTCCCCCTGAACCTGA
AACATAAAATGAATGCAATTGTTGTTGTTAACTTGTTTATTGCAGCTTATAATGGTTACAAATAAAGCAA
TAGCATCACAAATTTCACAAATAAAGCATTTTTTTCACTGCATTCTAGTTGTGGTTTGTCCAAACTCATC
AATGTATCTTAAGGCGTAAATTGTAAGCGTTAATGCTCCGAGGGCCGCCACCACCTGTTCCTGTAGGAAT
TGGCCGCGACTCTAGGATCTAGGATAACTTCGTATAGGATACTTTATACGAAGTTATTGATCAATTCACA
GCCACCATGGGAGCGCCAGCTGGAGGTGCAGGTGCAGCAATGGTGTCTGAGCTGATTAAGGAGAACATGC
ACATGAAGCTGTACATGGAGGGCACCGTGAACAACCACCACTTCAAGTGCACATCCGAGGGCGAAGGCAA
GCCCTACGAGGGCACCCAGACCATGAGAATCAAGGCCGTCGAGGGCGGCCCTCTCCCCTTCGCCTTCGAC
ATCCTGGCTACCAGCTTCATGTACGGCAGCAAAACCTTCATCAACCACACCCAGGGCATCCCCGACTTCT
TTAAGCAGTCCTTCCCTGAGGGCTTCACATGGGAGAGAGTCACCACATACGAAGACGGGGGCGTGCTGAC
CGCTACCCAGGACACCAGCCTCCAGGACGGCTGCCTCATCTACAACGTCAAGATCAGAGGGGTGAACTTC
CCATCCAACGGCCCTGTGATGCAGAAGAAAACACTCGGCTGGGAGGCCTCCACCGAGACCCTGTACCCCG
CTGACGGCGGCCTGGAAGGCAGAGCCGACATGGCCCTGAAGCTCGTGGGCGGGGGCCACCTGATCTGCAA
CTTGAAGACCACATACAGATCCAAGAAACCCGCTAAGAACCTCAAGATGCCCGGCGTCTACTATGTGGAC
AGAAGACTGGAAAGAATCAAGGAGGCCGACAAAGAGACCTACGTCGAGCAGCACGAGGTGGCTGTGGCCA
GATACTGCGACCTCCCTAGCAAACTGGGGCACAGAGCAGCAGCATGATAAATGGTCCTGCTGGAGTTCGT
GACCGCCGCCGGGATCACTCTCGGCATGGACGAGCTGTACAAGTAAAGCGGCCGCGACTCTAGATCATAA
TCAGCCATACCACATTTGTAGAGGTTTTACTTGCTTTAAAAAACCTCCCACACCTCCCCCTGAACCTGAA
ACATAAAATGAATGCAATTGTTGTTGTTAACTTGTTTATTGCAGCTTATAATGGTTACAAATAAAGCAAT
AGCATCACAAATTTCACAAATAAAGCATTTTTTTCACTGCATTCTAGTTGTGGTTTGTCCAAACTCATCA
ATGTATCTTAACGCGCGATTCGAGATAACTTCGTATAGCATACATTATACGAAGTTATACCGGAATTGTC
GCGATCGCCGAATTATCCCGGGTTTAAACGCATGCAGATCTAATACTCAAGTACAATTTTAATGGAGTAC
TTTTTTACTTTTACTCAAGTAAGATTCTAGCCAGATACTTTTACTTTTAATTGAGTAAAATTTTCCCTAA
GTACTTGTACTTTCACTTGAGTAAAATTTTTGAGTACTTTTTACACCTCTGTCAAGAACCATATGCCGGT
ACCCAATTCGCCCTATAGGCGTATTACGCGCGCTCACTGGCCGTCGTTTTACAACGTCGTGACTGGGAAA
ACCCTGGCGTTACCCAACTTAATCGCCTTGCAGCACATCCCCCTTTCGCCAGCTGGCGTAATAGCGAAGA
GGCCCGCACCGATCGCCCTTCCCAACAGTTGCGCAGCCTGAATGGCGAATGGG
[124 nt withheld, positions 7054-7177]
C
[91 nt withheld, positions 7179-7269]
A
[49 nt withheld, positions 7271-7319]
CCTTTGACGTTGGAGTCCACGTTCTTT
[37 nt withheld, positions 7347-7383]
ACCCTATCTCGGTCTATTCTTTTGATTTATAAGGGATTTTGCCGATTTCGGCCTATTGGTTAAAAAATGA
GCTGATTTAACAAAAATTTAACGCGAATTTTAACAAAATATTAACGCTTACAATTTAGGTGGCACTTTTC
GGGGAAATGTGCGCGGAACCCCTATTTGTTTATTTTTCTAAATACATTCAAATATGTATCCGCTCATGAG
ACAATAACCCTGATAAATGCTTCAATAATATTGAAAAAGGAAGAGTATGAGTATTCAACATTTCCGTGTC
GCCCTTATTCCCTTTTTTGCGGCATTTTGCCTTCCTGTTTTTGCTCACCCAGAAACGCTGGTGAAAGTAA
AAGATGCTGAAGATCAGTTGGGTGCACGAGTGGGTTACATCGAACTGGATCTCAACAGCGGTAAGATCCT
TGAGAGTTTTCGCCCCGAAGAACGTTTTCCAATGATGAGCACTTTTAAAGTTCTGCTATGTGGCGCGGTA
TTATCCCGTATTGACGCCGGGCAAGAGCAACTCGGTCGCCGCATACACTATTCTCAGAATGACTTGGTTG
AGTACTCACCAGTCACAGAAAAGCATCTTACGGATGGCATGACAGTAAGAGAATTATGCAGTGCTGCCAT
AACCATGAGTGATAACACTGCGGCCAACTTACTTCTGACAACGATCGGAGGACCGAAGGAGCTAACCGCT
TTTTTGCACAACATGGGGGATCATGTAACTCGCCTTGATCGTTGGGAACCGGAGCTGAATGAAGCCATAC
CAAACGACGAGCGTGACACCACGATGCCTGTAGCAATGGCAACAACGTTGCGCAAACTATTAACTGGCGA
ACTACTTACTCTAGCTTCCCGGCAACAATTAATAGACTGGATGGAGGCGGATAAAGTTGCAGGACCACTT
CTGCGCTCGGCCCTTCCGGCTGGCT
