>Addgene plasmid #60984 | pMTB-Multibow-fR | addgene partial sequence | sequence record 100869 | Multibow-fwd 5'-gccaccacctgttcctgtag-3'
CTTCGTATAGGATACTTTATACGAAGTTATTGATCAATTCACAGCCACCATGGGAGCGCCAGCTGGAGGT
GCAGGTGCAGCAATGGTGTCTGAGCTGATTAAGGAGAACATGCACATGAAGCTGTACATGGAGGGCACCG
TGAACAACCACCACTTCAAGTGCACATCCGAGGGCGAAGGCAAGCCCTACGAGGGCACCCAGACCATGAG
AATCAAGGCCGTCGAGGGCGGCCCTCTCCCCTTCGCCTTCGACATCCTGGCTACCAGCTTCATGTACGGC
AGCAAAACCTTCATCAACCACACCCAGGGCATCCCCGACTTCTTTAAGCAGTCCTTCCCTGAGGGCTTCA
CATGGGAGAGAGTCACCACATACGAAGACGGGGGCGTGCTGACCGCTACCCAGGACACCAGCCTCCAGGA
CGGCTGCCTCATCTACAACGTCAAGATCAGAGGGGTGAACTTCCCATCCAACGGCCCTGTGATGCAGAAG
AAAACACTCGGCTGGGAGGCCTCCACCGAGACCCTGTACCCCGCTGACGGCGGCCTGGAAGGCAGAGCCG
ACATGGCCCTGAAGCTCGTGGGCGGGGGCCACCTGATCTGCAACTTGAAGACCACATACAGATCCAAGAA
ACCCGCTAAGAACCTCAAGATGCCCGGCGTCTACTATGTGGACAG
