>Addgene plasmid #60984 | pMTB-Multibow-fR | addgene partial sequence | sequence record 102723 | pMTBF2 5'-tttagggagtggtcctggtg-3'
TGTTCCTTTTTACTGAGCCCTACGACTCTGGCTGAGTGCCACACCGCCGGCAGCCGCAAAGCGGCTCAAA
CCATTGCCTTTTATGGTAATAATGAGAGAATGCAGAGGGACTTCCTTTGTCTGGCATATCTGAGGCGCGC
GCTGTCACTAGCGCCCACCAGCGGTCAGACTGTAGAATGCAGAGCAAAACAGGAAGTTGACTCCAGATGG
TCACATGCTTGCTGAAACNCCTCTCCCTGGCAGCAGTGCAATTCTAACAGTTTCCCTTTCTTTTACAGTT
CGCCATCCTAGGCCTATTTAGGTGACACTATAGAAGAGTACAAGCTACTTGTTCTTTTTGCAGGATCCGC
CACCATGACTAGCTCGAGATAACTTCGTATAGTATACCTTATACGAAGTTATCGAGCTCATAACTTCGTA
TAGGATACTTTATACGAAGTTATAACTCGAGATAACTTCGTATAGCATACATTATACGAAGTTATACCGG
CAGATCTCGCCACCATGGTGAGTGTGATTAAACCAGAGATGAAGATGAAGTACTTCATGGACGGCTCCGT
CAAT
